Addgene plasmid #49714: pVRb20_992
Depositing lab: Christopher Voigt. Depositing organization: University of California, San Francisco (UCSF). Publication: Design of orthogonal genetic switches based on a crosstalk map of sigmas, anti-sigmas, and promoters. Rhodius VA, Segall-Shapiro TH, Sharon BD, Ghodasara A, Orlova E, Tabakh H, Burkhardt DH, Clancy K, Peterson TC, Gross CA, Voigt CA. Mol Syst Biol. 2013 Oct 29;9:702. doi: 10.1038/msb.2013.58. PubMed 24169405.
Backbone
  Vector backbone: pVRb
  Vector type: Bacterial Expression, Synthetic Biology
Growth in bacteria
  Bacterial resistance: Kanamycin, 50 μg/mL
  Growth temperature: 37°C
  Growth strain: DH10B
  Copy number: Low Copy
Gene/Insert
  Gene/Insert name: sfgfp
  Species: Synthetic; Aequorea victoria
  Promoter: Pecf20_992
  Cloning method: Ligation Independent Cloning
  Sequencing primers: 5′ tggcaattccgacgtctaag; 3′ cgttcaccgacaaacaacag
Terms and licenses: Academic/Nonprofit Terms; Industry Terms: Not Available to Industry
How to cite: pVRb20_992 was a gift from Christopher Voigt (Addgene plasmid # 49714 ; http://n2t.net/addgene:49714 ; RRID:Addgene_49714)
