[The description below was written by a language model from this plasmid's Addgene catalogue record and pLannotate feature annotations shown in this document.]
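Description:
pVRb20_992 is a low-copy bacterial reporter plasmid built on the pVRb backbone for synthetic biology work in Escherichia coli. It replicates from the pSC101 origin, which depends on the plasmid-encoded Rep101 (RepA) protein annotated next to it, and this pairing accounts for the low copy number listed in the record. Selection is by kanamycin, conferred by the neo (nptII) aminoglycoside phosphotransferase gene. That gene is followed by a lambda t0 terminator and preceded by a short fragment annotated as Tn5 transposase. The fragment is most likely a remnant of the Tn5-derived resistance cassette rather than a functional element.

The payload is a single reporter cassette in which superfolder GFP (sfgfp), a rapidly maturing Aequorea victoria GFP derivative, is expressed from the promoter Pecf20_992. A small multiple cloning site remnant and the rrnB T1 terminator lie downstream and close off the transcription unit. The promoter itself was not picked up by the automated annotation, but the catalogue names it, and it presumably lies in the short unannotated stretch upstream of the sfGFP coding sequence.

The promoter name and the associated publication, which maps crosstalk among sigma factors, anti-sigmas and their promoters to design orthogonal genetic switches, suggest a promoter recognised by an extracytoplasmic function (ECF) sigma factor. The plasmid encodes no sigma factor, so one would have to be supplied from elsewhere, and GFP fluorescence would then report promoter activation. The construct is thus suited to measuring promoter activity, sigma–promoter specificity and orthogonality, and repression by anti-sigma factors.
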