Features (pLannotate 1.2.2; 8 found; start..end, strand, type, name):
    116..829     +  CDS            Superfolder GFP: Superfolder GFP is a basic (constitutively fluorescent) green fluorescent protein published in 2005, derived from Aequorea victoria. It is reported to be a very rapidly-maturing weak dimer.
    843..861     +  misc_feature   MCS (fragment): pUC18/19 multiple cloning site
    874..960     +  terminator     rrnB T1 terminator: Escherichia coli rrnB; transcription terminator T1 from the E. coli rrnB gene
   1495..2445    -  CDS            Rep101: RepA protein needed for replication with the pSC101 origin; rep101
   2493..2715    -  rep_origin     pSC101 ori: low-copy replication origin that requires the Rep101 protein
   3207..3301    -  terminator     lambda t0 terminator: transcription terminator from phage lambda
   3335..4126    -  CDS            neo: KKA2_KLEPN - Also known as kan, nptII. Experimental evidence at protein level: Swiss-Prot protein existence level 1. Resistance to kanamycin, neomycin, paromomycin, ribostamycin, butirosin and gentamicin B. From Klebsiella pneumoniae.
   4158..4277    -  CDS            tnpA (fragment): TN5P_ECOLX - Also known as tnp. Experimental evidence at protein level: Swiss-Prot protein existence level 1. Mediates transposition of transposon Tn5 by a 'cut and paste' mechanism. First, the monomeric transposase binds the 19 bp inverted DNA repeats flanking the transposon. Then, dimerization of the DNA- bound transposase creates a synaptic DNA complex. After nicking of the first DNA strand, excision of the transposon proceeds through a series of intermediates. The transposase then mediates the insertion of the transposon at a new site by strand transfer. The activity of the wild- type tran
>Addgene plasmid #49714 | pVRb20_992 | depositor full sequence | sequence record 74510 | pVRb20_992 sequence 4327 bps
GCGCGGATAAAAATTTCATTTGCCCGCGACGGATTCCCCGCCCATCTATCGTTGAACCCATCAGCTGCGT
TCATCAGCGAGGATCCTGTCAATTTCCGCGATAGAGGAGGTAAAGATGAGCAAAGGAGAAGAACTTTTCA
CTGGAGTTGTCCCAATTCTTGTTGAATTAGATGGTGATGTTAATGGGCACAAATTTTCTGTCCGTGGAGA
GGGTGAAGGTGATGCTACAAACGGAAAACTCACCCTTAAATTTATTTGCACTACTGGAAAACTACCTGTT
CCGTGGCCAACACTTGTCACTACTCTGACCTATGGTGTTCAATGCTTTTCCCGTTATCCGGATCACATGA
AACGGCATGACTTTTTCAAGAGTGCCATGCCCGAAGGTTATGTACAGGAACGCACTATATCTTTCAAAGA
TGACGGGACCTACAAGACGCGTGCTGAAGTCAAGTTTGAAGGTGATACCCTTGTTAATCGTATCGAGTTA
AAGGGTATTGATTTTAAAGAAGATGGAAACATTCTTGGACACAAACTCGAGTACAACTTTAACTCACACA
ATGTATACATCACGGCAGACAAACAAAAGAATGGAATCAAAGCTAACTTCAAAATTCGCCACAACGTTGA
AGATGGTTCCGTTCAACTAGCAGACCATTATCAACAAAATACTCCAATTGGCGATGGCCCTGTCCTTTTA
CCAGACAACCATTACCTGTCGACACAATCTGTCCTTTCGAAAGATCCCAACGAAAAGCGTGACCACATGG
TCCTTCTTGAGTTTGTAACTGCTGCTGGGATTACACATGGCATGGATGAGCTCTACAAATAATAAATGTC
CAGACCTGCAGGCATGCAAGCCTCTAGAGGCATCAAATAAAACGAAAGGCTCAGTCGAAAGACTGGGCCT
TTCGTTTTATCTGTTGTTTGTCGGTGAACGCTCTCCTGAGTAGGACAAATCCGCCGCCCTAGACCTAGGG
TACGGGTTTTGCTGCCCGCAAACGGGCTGTTCTGGTGTTGCTAGTTTGTTATCAGAATCGCAGATCCGGC
TTCAGGTTTGCCGGCTGAAAGCGCTATTTCTTCCAGAATTGCCATGATTTTTTCCCCACGGGAGGCGTCA
CTGGCTCCCGTGTTGTCGGCAGCTTTGATTCGATAAGCAGCATCGCCTGTTTCAGGCTGTCTATGTGTGA
CTGTTGAGCTGTAACAAGTTGTCTCAGGTGTTCAATTTCATGTTCTAGTTGCTTTGTTTTACTGGTTTCA
CCTGTTCTATTAGGTGTTACATGCTGTTCATCTGTTACATTGTCGATCTGTTCATGGTGAACAGCTTTAA
ATGCACCAAAAACTCGTAAAAGCTCTGATGTATCTATCTTTTTTACACCGTTTTCATCTGTGCATATGGA
CAGTTTTCCCTTTGATATCTAACGGTGAACAGTTGTTCTACTTTTGTTTGTTAGTCTTGATGCTTCACTG
ATAGATACAAGAGCCATAAGAACCTCAGATCCTTCCGTATTTAGCCAGTATGTTCTCTAGTGTGGTTCGT
TGTTTTTGCGTGAGCCATGAGAACGAACCATTGAGATCATGCTTACTTTGCATGTCACTCAAAAATTTTG
CCTCAAAACTGGTGAGCTGAATTTTTGCAGTTAAAGCATCGTGTAGTGTTTTTCTTAGTCCGTTACGTAG
GTAGGAATCTGATGTAATGGTTGTTGGTATTTTGTCACCATTCATTTTTATCTGGTTGTTCTCAAGTTCG
GTTACGAGATCCATTTGTCTATCTAGTTCAACTTGGAAAATCAACGTATCAGTCGGGCGGCCTCGCTTAT
CAACCACCAATTTCATATTGCTGTAAGTGTTTAAATCTTTACTTATTGGTTTCAAAACCCATTGGTTAAG
CCTTTTAAACTCATGGTAGTTATTTTCAAGCATTAACATGAACTTAAATTCATCAAGGCTAATCTCTATA
TTTGCCTTGTGAGTTTTCTTTTGTGTTAGTTCTTTTAATAACCACTCATAAATCCTCATAGAGTATTTGT
TTTCAAAAGACTTAACATGTTCCAGATTATATTTTATGAATTTTTTTAACTGGAAAAGATAAGGCAATAT
CTCTTCACTAAAAACTAATTCTAATTTTTCGCTTGAGAACTTGGCATAGTTTGTCCACTGGAAAATCTCA
AAGCCTTTAACCAAAGGATTCCTGATTTCCACAGTTCTCGTCATCAGCTCTCTGGTTGCTTTAGCTAATA
CACCATAAGCATTTTCCCTACTGATGTTCATCATCTGAGCGTATTGGTTATAAGTGAACGATACCGTCCG
TTCTTTCCTTGTAGGGTTTTCAATCGTGGGGTTGAGTAGTGCCACACAGCATAAAATTAGCTTGGTTTCA
TGCTCCGTTAAGTCATAGCGACTAATCGCTAGTTCATTTGCTTTGAAAACAACTAATTCAGACATACATC
TCAATTGGTCTAGGTGATTTTAATCACTATACCAATTGAGATGGGCTAGTCAATGATAATTACTAGTCCT
TTTCCTTTGAGTTGTGGGTATCTGTAAATTCTGCTAGACCTTTGCTGGAAAACTTGTAAATTCTGCTAGA
CCCTCTGTAAATTCCGCTAGACCTTTGTGTGTTTTTTTTGTTTATATTCAAGTGGTTATAATTTATAGAA
TAAAGAAAGAATAAAAAAAGATAAAAAGAATAGATCCCAGCCCTGTGTATAACTCACTACTTTAGTCAGT
TCCGCAGTATTACAAAAGGATGTCGCAAACGCTGTTTGCTCCTCTACAAAACAGACCTTAAAACCCTAAA
GGCTTAAGTAGCACCCTCGCAAGCTCGGGCAAATCGCTGAATATTCCTTTTGTCTCCGACCATCAGGCAC
CTGAGTCGCTGTCTTTTTCGTGACATTCAGTTCGCTGCGCTCACGGCTCTGGCAGTGAATGGGGGTAAAT
GGCACTACAGGCGCCTTTTATGGATTCATGCAAGGAAACTACCCATAATACAAGAAAAGCCCGTCACGGG
CTTCTCAGGGCGTTTTATGGCGGGTCTGCTATGTGGTGCTATCTGACTTTTTGCTGTTCAGCAGTTCCTG
CCCTCTGATTTTCCAGTCTGACCACTTCGGATTATCCCGTGACAGGTCATTCAGACTGGCTAATGCACCC
AGTAAGGCAGCGGTATCATCAACAGGCTTACCCGTCTTACTGTCCCTAGTGCTTGGATTCTCACCAATAA
AAAACGCCCGGCGGCAACCGAGCGTTCTGAACAAATCCAGATGGAGTTCTGAGGTCATTACTGGATCTAT
CAACAGGAGTCCAAGCGAGCTCTCGAACCCCAGAGTCCCGCTCAGAAGAACTCGTCAAGAAGGCGATAGA
AGGCGATGCGCTGCGAATCGGGAGCGGCGATACCGTAAAGCACGAGGAAGCGGTCAGCCCATTCGCCGCC
AAGCTCTTCAGCAATATCACGGGTAGCCAACGCTATGTCCTGATAGCGGTCCGCCACACCCAGCCGGCCA
CAGTCGATGAATCCAGAAAAGCGGCCATTTTCCACCATGATATTCGGCAAGCAGGCATCGCCATGGGTCA
CGACGAGATCCTCGCCGTCGGGCATGCGCGCCTTGAGCCTGGCGAACAGTTCGGCTGGCGCGAGCCCCTG
ATGCTCTTCGTCCAGATCATCCTGATCGACAAGACCGGCTTCCATCCGAGTACGTGCTCGCTCGATGCGA
TGTTTCGCTTGGTGGTCGAATGGGCAGGTAGCCGGATCAAGCGTATGCAGCCGCCGCATTGCATCAGCCA
TGATGGATACTTTCTCGGCAGGAGCAAGGTGAGATGACAGGAGATCCTGCCCCGGCACTTCGCCCAATAG
CAGCCAGTCCCTTCCCGCTTCAGTGACAACGTCGAGCACAGCTGCGCAAGGAACGCCCGTCGTGGCCAGC
CACGATAGCCGCGCTGCCTCGTCCTGCAGTTCATTCAGGGCACCGGACAGGTCGGTCTTGACAAAAAGAA
CCGGGCGCCCCTGCGCTGACAGCCGGAACACGGCGGCATCAGAGCAGCCGATTGTCTGTTGTGCCCAGTC
ATAGCCGAATAGCCTCTCCACCCAAGCGGCCGGAGAACCTGCGTGCAATCCATCTTGTTCAATCATGCGA
AACGATCCTCATCCTGTCTCTTGATCAGATCTTGATCCCCTGCGCCATCAGATCCTTGGCGGCAAGAAAG
CCATCCAGTTTACTTTGCAGGGCTTCCCAACCTTACCAGAGGGCGCCCCAGCTGGCAATTCCGACGTCTA
AGAAACCATTATTATCATGACATTAACCTATAAAAATAGGCGTATCACGAGGCCCTT
