>Addgene plasmid #49714 | pVRb20_992 | depositor partial sequence | sequence record 74106 | pECF promoter
GCGCGGATAAAAATTTCATTTGCCCGCGACGGATTCCCCGCCCATCTATCGTTGAACCCATCAGCTGCGT
TCATCAGCGA
