>Addgene plasmid #49714 | pVRb20_992 | depositor partial sequence | sequence record 74107 | pVRb backbone
GGATCCTGTCAATTTCCGCGATAGAGGAGGTAAAGATGAGCAAAGGAGAAGAACTTTTCACTGGAGTTGT
CCCAATTCTTGTTGAATTAGATGGTGATGTTAATGGGCACAAATTTTCTGTCCGTGGAGAGGGTGAAGGT
GATGCTACAAACGGAAAACTCACCCTTAAATTTATTTGCACTACTGGAAAACTACCTGTTCCGTGGCCAA
CACTTGTCACTACTCTGACCTATGGTGTTCAATGCTTTTCCCGTTATCCGGATCACATGAAACGGCATGA
CTTTTTCAAGAGTGCCATGCCCGAAGGTTATGTACAGGAACGCACTATATCTTTCAAAGATGACGGGACC
TACAAGACGCGTGCTGAAGTCAAGTTTGAAGGTGATACCCTTGTTAATCGTATCGAGTTAAAGGGTATTG
ATTTTAAAGAAGATGGAAACATTCTTGGACACAAACTCGAGTACAACTTTAACTCACACAATGTATACAT
CACGGCAGACAAACAAAAGAATGGAATCAAAGCTAACTTCAAAATTCGCCACAACGTTGAAGATGGTTCC
GTTCAACTAGCAGACCATTATCAACAAAATACTCCAATTGGCGATGGCCCTGTCCTTTTACCAGACAACC
ATTACCTGTCGACACAATCTGTCCTTTCGAAAGATCCCAACGAAAAGCGTGACCACATGGTCCTTCTTGA
GTTTGTAACTGCTGCTGGGATTACACATGGCATGGATGAGCTCTACAAATAATAAATGTCCAGACCTGCA
GGCATGCAAGCCTCTAGAGGCATCAAATAAAACGAAAGGCTCAGTCGAAAGACTGGGCCTTTCGTTTTAT
CTGTTGTTTGTCGGTGAACGCTCTCCTGAGTAGGACAAATCCGCCGCCCTAGACCTAGGGTACGGGTTTT
GCTGCCCGCAAACGGGCTGTTCTGGTGTTGCTAGTTTGTTATCAGAATCGCAGATCCGGCTTCAGGTTTG
CCGGCTGAAAGCGCTATTTCTTCCAGAATTGCCATGATTTTTTCCCCACGGGAGGCGTCACTGGCTCCCG
TGTTGTCGGCAGCTTTGATTCGATAAGCAGCATCGCCTGTTTCAGGCTGTCTATGTGTGACTGTTGAGCT
GTAACAAGTTGTCTCAGGTGTTCAATTTCATGTTCTAGTTGCTTTGTTTTACTGGTTTCACCTGTTCTAT
TAGGTGTTACATGCTGTTCATCTGTTACATTGTCGATCTGTTCATGGTGAACAGCTTTAAATGCACCAAA
AACTCGTAAAAGCTCTGATGTATCTATCTTTTTTACACCGTTTTCATCTGTGCATATGGACAGTTTTCCC
TTTGATATCTAACGGTGAACAGTTGTTCTACTTTTGTTTGTTAGTCTTGATGCTTCACTGATAGATACAA
GAGCCATAAGAACCTCAGATCCTTCCGTATTTAGCCAGTATGTTCTCTAGTGTGGTTCGTTGTTTTTGCG
TGAGCCATGAGAACGAACCATTGAGATCATGCTTACTTTGCATGTCACTCAAAAATTTTGCCTCAAAACT
GGTGAGCTGAATTTTTGCAGTTAAAGCATCGTGTAGTGTTTTTCTTAGTCCGTTACGTAGGTAGGAATCT
GATGTAATGGTTGTTGGTATTTTGTCACCATTCATTTTTATCTGGTTGTTCTCAAGTTCGGTTACGAGAT
CCATTTGTCTATCTAGTTCAACTTGGAAAATCAACGTATCAGTCGGGCGGCCTCGCTTATCAACCACCAA
TTTCATATTGCTGTAAGTGTTTAAATCTTTACTTATTGGTTTCAAAACCCATTGGTTAAGCCTTTTAAAC
TCATGGTAGTTATTTTCAAGCATTAACATGAACTTAAATTCATCAAGGCTAATCTCTATATTTGCCTTGT
GAGTTTTCTTTTGTGTTAGTTCTTTTAATAACCACTCATAAATCCTCATAGAGTATTTGTTTTCAAAAGA
CTTAACATGTTCCAGATTATATTTTATGAATTTTTTTAACTGGAAAAGATAAGGCAATATCTCTTCACTA
AAAACTAATTCTAATTTTTCGCTTGAGAACTTGGCATAGTTTGTCCACTGGAAAATCTCAAAGCCTTTAA
CCAAAGGATTCCTGATTTCCACAGTTCTCGTCATCAGCTCTCTGGTTGCTTTAGCTAATACACCATAAGC
ATTTTCCCTACTGATGTTCATCATCTGAGCGTATTGGTTATAAGTGAACGATACCGTCCGTTCTTTCCTT
GTAGGGTTTTCAATCGTGGGGTTGAGTAGTGCCACACAGCATAAAATTAGCTTGGTTTCATGCTCCGTTA
AGTCATAGCGACTAATCGCTAGTTCATTTGCTTTGAAAACAACTAATTCAGACATACATCTCAATTGGTC
TAGGTGATTTTAATCACTATACCAATTGAGATGGGCTAGTCAATGATAATTACTAGTCCTTTTCCTTTGA
GTTGTGGGTATCTGTAAATTCTGCTAGACCTTTGCTGGAAAACTTGTAAATTCTGCTAGACCCTCTGTAA
ATTCCGCTAGACCTTTGTGTGTTTTTTTTGTTTATATTCAAGTGGTTATAATTTATAGAATAAAGAAAGA
ATAAAAAAAGATAAAAAGAATAGATCCCAGCCCTGTGTATAACTCACTACTTTAGTCAGTTCCGCAGTAT
TACAAAAGGATGTCGCAAACGCTGTTTGCTCCTCTACAAAACAGACCTTAAAACCCTAAAGGCTTAAGTA
GCACCCTCGCAAGCTCGGGCAAATCGCTGAATATTCCTTTTGTCTCCGACCATCAGGCACCTGAGTCGCT
GTCTTTTTCGTGACATTCAGTTCGCTGCGCTCACGGCTCTGGCAGTGAATGGGGGTAAATGGCACTACAG
GCGCCTTTTATGGATTCATGCAAGGAAACTACCCATAATACAAGAAAAGCCCGTCACGGGCTTCTCAGGG
CGTTTTATGGCGGGTCTGCTATGTGGTGCTATCTGACTTTTTGCTGTTCAGCAGTTCCTGCCCTCTGATT
TTCCAGTCTGACCACTTCGGATTATCCCGTGACAGGTCATTCAGACTGGCTAATGCACCCAGTAAGGCAG
CGGTATCATCAACAGGCTTACCCGTCTTACTGTCCCTAGTGCTTGGATTCTCACCAATAAAAAACGCCCG
GCGGCAACCGAGCGTTCTGAACAAATCCAGATGGAGTTCTGAGGTCATTACTGGATCTATCAACAGGAGT
CCAAGCGAGCTCTCGAACCCCAGAGTCCCGCTCAGAAGAACTCGTCAAGAAGGCGATAGAAGGCGATGCG
CTGCGAATCGGGAGCGGCGATACCGTAAAGCACGAGGAAGCGGTCAGCCCATTCGCCGCCAAGCTCTTCA
GCAATATCACGGGTAGCCAACGCTATGTCCTGATAGCGGTCCGCCACACCCAGCCGGCCACAGTCGATGA
ATCCAGAAAAGCGGCCATTTTCCACCATGATATTCGGCAAGCAGGCATCGCCATGGGTCACGACGAGATC
CTCGCCGTCGGGCATGCGCGCCTTGAGCCTGGCGAACAGTTCGGCTGGCGCGAGCCCCTGATGCTCTTCG
TCCAGATCATCCTGATCGACAAGACCGGCTTCCATCCGAGTACGTGCTCGCTCGATGCGATGTTTCGCTT
GGTGGTCGAATGGGCAGGTAGCCGGATCAAGCGTATGCAGCCGCCGCATTGCATCAGCCATGATGGATAC
TTTCTCGGCAGGAGCAAGGTGAGATGACAGGAGATCCTGCCCCGGCACTTCGCCCAATAGCAGCCAGTCC
CTTCCCGCTTCAGTGACAACGTCGAGCACAGCTGCGCAAGGAACGCCCGTCGTGGCCAGCCACGATAGCC
GCGCTGCCTCGTCCTGCAGTTCATTCAGGGCACCGGACAGGTCGGTCTTGACAAAAAGAACCGGGCGCCC
CTGCGCTGACAGCCGGAACACGGCGGCATCAGAGCAGCCGATTGTCTGTTGTGCCCAGTCATAGCCGAAT
AGCCTCTCCACCCAAGCGGCCGGAGAACCTGCGTGCAATCCATCTTGTTCAATCATGCGAAACGATCCTC
ATCCTGTCTCTTGATCAGATCTTGATCCCCTGCGCCATCAGATCCTTGGCGGCAAGAAAGCCATCCAGTT
TACTTTGCAGGGCTTCCCAACCTTACCAGAGGGCGCCCCAGCTGGCAATTCCGACGTCTAAGAAACCATT
ATTATCATGACATTAACCTATAAAAATAGGCGTATCACGAGGCCCTT
