>Addgene plasmid #49714 | pVRb20_992 | addgene partial sequence | sequence record 77098 | psc101-For 5'-GATCAGATCATGATCCCCTGCGCCATCAGATCC-3'
GGCGGCAAGAAAGCCATCCAGTTTACTTTGCAGGGCTTCCCAACCTTACCAGAGGGCGCCCCAGCTGGCA
ATTCCGACGTCTAAGAAACCATTATTATCATGACATTAACCTATAAAAATAGGCGTATCACGAGGCCCTT
GCGCGGATAAAAATTTCATTTGCCCGCGACGGATTCCCCGCCCATCTATCGTTGAACCCATCAGCTGCGT
TCATCAGCGAGGATCCTGTCAATTTCCGCGATAGAGGAGGTAAAGATGAGCAAAGGAGAAGAACTTTTCA
CTGGAGTTGTCCCAATTCTTGTTGAATTAGATGGTGATGTTAATGGGCACAAATTTTCTGTCCGTGGAGA
GGGTGAAGGTGATGCTACAAACGGAAAACTCACCCTTAAATTTATTTGCACTACTGGAAAACTACCTGTT
CCGTGGCCAACACTTGTCACTACTCTGACCTATGGTGTTCAATGCTTTTCCCGTTATCCGGATCACATGA
AACGGCATGACTTTTTCAAGAGTGCCATGCCCGAAGGTTATGTACAGGAACGCACTATATCTTTCAAAGA
TGACGGGACCTACAAGACGCGTGCTGAAGTCAAGTTTGAAGGTGATACCCTTGTTAATCGTATCGAGTTA
AAGGGTATTGATTTTAAAGAAGATGGAAACATTCTTGGACACAAACTCGAGTACAACTTTAACTCACACA
ATGTATACATCACGGCAGACAAACAAAAGAATGGAATCAAAGCTAACTTCAAAATTCGCCACAACGTTGA
AGATGGTTCCGTTCAACTAGCAGACCATTATCAACAAAATACTCCAATTGGCGATGGCCCTGTCCTTTTA
CCAGACAACCATTACCTGTCGACACAATCTGTCCTTTCGAAAGATCCCAACGAAAAGCGTGACCACATGG
TCCTTCTTGAGTTTGTAACTGCTGCTGGGATTACACATGGCATGGATGAGCTCTACAAATAATAAATGTC
CAGACCTGCAGGCATGCA
